Addgene plasmid #60859: phDLX1-N174
Purpose: 2nd generation lentiviral transfer plasmid. Expresses DLX1 under the EF1a promoter
Depositing lab: Andrew Yoo. Depositing organization: Washington University in Saint Louis. Publication: Generation of Human Striatal Neurons by MicroRNA-Dependent Direct Conversion of Fibroblasts. Victor MB, Richner M, Hermanstyne TO, Ransdell JL, Sobieski C, Deng PY, Klyachko VA, Nerbonne JM, Yoo AS. Neuron. 2014 Oct 22;84(2):311-23. doi: 10.1016/j.neuron.2014.10.016. Epub 2014 Oct 22. PubMed 25374357.
Backbone
  Vector backbone: N174
  Backbone manufacturer: Homemade
  Backbone size w/o insert (bp): 8865
  Total vector size (bp): 9633
  Vector type: Mammalian Expression, Lentiviral
  Selectable markers: Neomycin (select with G418)
Growth in bacteria
  Bacterial resistance: Ampicillin, 100 μg/mL
  Growth temperature: 37°C
  Growth strain: Stbl3
  Copy number: High Copy
Gene/Insert
  Gene/Insert name: DLX1
  Species: H. sapiens (human)
  GenBank ID: BC036189.1
  Entrez Gene: DLX1
  Promoter: EF1a
  Cloning method: Ligation Independent Cloning
  Sequencing primers: 5′ GGCACTTGATGTAATTCTCCTTG; 3′ GTGGATGTGGAATGTGTGCGA
Terms and licenses: Academic/Nonprofit Terms; Industry Terms: Not Available to Industry
How to cite: phDLX1-N174 was a gift from Andrew Yoo (Addgene plasmid # 60859 ; http://n2t.net/addgene:60859 ; RRID:Addgene_60859)
