[The description below was written by a language model from this plasmid's Addgene catalogue record and pLannotate feature annotations shown in this document.]
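Description:
phDLX1-N174 is a second-generation HIV-1-based lentiviral transfer plasmid built on the homemade N174 backbone for constitutive expression of human DLX1 in mammalian cells. It is maintained in E. coli through a high-copy ColE1/pUC-type origin and an ampicillin resistance gene (β-lactamase); a recombination-deficient strain is recorded for propagation, as is usual for plasmids carrying repeated LTRs. Remnants of a lac promoter/operator region and an SV40 polyadenylation signal lie in the bacterial backbone outside the viral cassette.

Between the two annotated HIV-1 LTRs, the viral genome carries the Ψ packaging signal with an adjoining gag fragment, the Rev response element for Rev-dependent nuclear export of the full-length RNA, and the cPPT/CTS, which aids nuclear import of the reverse-transcribed genome. The payload consists of two independent transcription units. The human EF-1α core promoter with its intron A drives the DLX1 coding sequence, a homeodomain transcription factor involved in interneuron differentiation; no epitope tag or reporter is annotated on it. Downstream, a mouse PGK promoter drives the Tn5 neomycin phosphotransferase gene, so transduced cells can be selected with G418. A WPRE follows to enhance transcript stability and expression. The nef fragments annotated next to each LTR probably correspond to HIV-1 sequence overlapping the U3 region. The table labels both LTRs as truncated and does not show whether the 3′ LTR is self-inactivating.

The associated publication concerns microRNA-dependent direct conversion of human fibroblasts into striatal neurons, which suggests DLX1 is delivered as a reprogramming factor. The annotated sequence is a few bases shorter than the catalogued total size, a negligible discrepancy.
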