Features (pLannotate 1.2.2; 24 found; start..end, strand, type, name):
    377..634     +  LTR            5' LTR (truncated): truncated 5' long terminal repeat (LTR) from HIV-1
    681..806     +  misc_feature   HIV-1 Ψ: packaging signal of human immunodeficiency virus type 1
    790..1128    +  CDS            HIV-1 gag (fragment): gag protein from human immunodeficiency virus 1; gag
   1303..1536    +  misc_feature   RRE: The Rev response element (RRE) of HIV-1 allows for Rev-dependent mRNA export from the nucleus to the cytoplasm.
   1913..2013    +  CDS            Rev (fragment): human immunodeficiency virus 1 (HIV-1) Rev protein; rev; enhances nuclear export of unspliced and incompletely spliced viral mRNAs
   2028..2144    +  misc_feature   cPPT/CTS: central polypurine tract and central termination sequence of HIV-1
   2221..2432    +  promoter       EF-1α core promoter: core promoter for human elongation factor EF-1α
   2433..3371    +  intron         EF-1α intron A: intron upstream of the start codon of human EF-1α
   3399..4163    +  CDS            DLX1: DLX1_HUMAN - Experimental evidence at protein level: Swiss-Prot protein existence level 1. Plays a role as a transcriptional activator or repressor (PubMed:14671321). Inhibits several cytokine signaling pathways, such as TGFB1, activin-A/INHBA and BMP4 by interfering with the transcriptional stimulatory activity of transcription factors, such as MSX2, FAST2, SMAD2 and SMAD3 during hematopoietic cell differentiation (PubMed:14671321). Plays a role in terminal differentiation of interneurons, such as amacrine and bipolar cells in the developing retina (By similarity). Likely to play a regulatory
   4207..4706    +  promoter       PGK promoter: mouse phosphoglycerate kinase 1 promoter
   4733..5527    +  CDS            NeoR/KanR: aminoglycoside phosphotransferase from Tn5; aph(3')-II (or nptII); confers resistance to neomycin, kanamycin, and G418 (Geneticin®)
   5551..6139    +  misc_feature   WPRE: woodchuck hepatitis virus posttranscriptional regulatory element
   6156..6260    +  CDS            nef (fragment): NEF_HV1Z2 - Experimental evidence at protein level: Swiss-Prot protein existence level 1. Extracellular Nef protein targets CD4(+) T-lymphocytes for apoptosis by interacting with CXCR4 surface receptors. From Human immunodeficiency virus type 1 group M subtype D (isolate Z2/CDC-Z34) (HIV-1).
   6259..6675    +  CDS            nef (fragment): NEF_HV1BR - Experimental evidence at protein level: Swiss-Prot protein existence level 1. Extracellular Nef protein targets CD4(+) T-lymphocytes for apoptosis by interacting with CXCR4 surface receptors (PubMed:14990729). From Human immunodeficiency virus type 1 group M subtype B (isolate BRU/LAI) (HIV-1).
   6723..6980    +  LTR            5' LTR (truncated): truncated 5' long terminal repeat (LTR) from HIV-1
   7133..7149    -  protein_bind   lac operator: The lac repressor binds to the lac operator to inhibit transcription in E. coli. This inhibition can be relieved by adding lactose or isopropyl-β-D-thiogalactopyranoside (IPTG). lac repressor encoded by lacI
   7157..7187    -  promoter       lac promoter: promoter for the E. coli lac operon
   7202..7223    -  protein_bind   CAP binding site: CAP binding activates transcription in the presence of cAMP. E. coli catabolite activator protein
   7236..7328    -  CDS            lacI (fragment): lac repressor; lacI; The lac repressor binds to the lac operator to inhibit transcription in E. coli. This inhibition can be relieved by adding lactose or isopropyl-β-D-thiogalactopyranoside (IPTG).
   7511..8096    -  rep_origin     ori: high-copy-number ColE1/pMB1/pBR322/pUC origin of replication
   8267..9127    -  CDS            AmpR: β-lactamase; bla; confers resistance to ampicillin, carbenicillin, and related antibiotics
   9128..9232    -  promoter       AmpR promoter: bla
   9280..9414    +  polyA_signal   SV40 poly(A) signal: SV40 polyadenylation signal
   9629..329     +  CDS            nef (fragment) (across the origin): NEF_HV1BR - Experimental evidence at protein level: Swiss-Prot protein existence level 1. Extracellular Nef protein targets CD4(+) T-lymphocytes for apoptosis by interacting with CXCR4 surface receptors (PubMed:14990729). From Human immunodeficiency virus type 1 group M subtype B (isolate BRU/LAI) (HIV-1).
>Addgene plasmid #60859 | phDLX1-N174 | depositor full sequence | sequence record 98131 | phDLX1-N174 sequence 9629 bps
TGGAAGGGCTAATTCACTCCCAAAGAAGACAAGATATCCTTGATCTGTGGATCTACCACACACAAGGCTA
CTTCCCTGATTAGCAGAACTACACACCAGGGCCAGGGGTCAGATATCCACTGACCTTTGGATGGTGCTAC
AAGCTAGTACCAGTTGAGCCAGATAAGGTAGAAGAGGCCAATAAAGGAGAGAACACCAGCTTGTTACACC
CTGTGAGCCTGCATGGGATGGATGACCCGGAGAGAGAAGTGTTAGAGTGGAGGTTTGACAGCCGCCTAGC
ATTTCATCACGTGGCCCGAGAGCTGCATCCGGAGTACTTCAAGAACTGCTGATATCGAGCTTGCTACAAG
GGACTTTCCGCTGGGGACTTTCCAGGGAGGCGTGGCCTGGGCGGGACTGGGGAGTGGCGAGCCCTCAGAT
CCTGCATATAAGCAGCTGCTTTTTGCCTGTACTGGGTCTCTCTGGTTAGACCAGATCTGAGCCTGGGAGC
TCTCTGGCTAACTAGGGAACCCACTGCTTAAGCCTCAATAAAGCTTGCCTTGAGTGCTTCAAGTAGTGTG
TGCCCGTCTGTTGTGTGACTCTGGTAACTAGAGATCCCTCAGACCCTTTTAGTCAGTGTGGAAAATCTCT
AGCAGTGGCGCCCGAACAGGGACTTGAAAGCGAAAGGGAAACCAGAGGAGCTCTCTCGACGCAGGACTCG
GCTTGCTGAAGCGCGCACGGCAAGAGGCGAGGGGCGGCGACTGGTGAGTACGCCAAAAATTTTGACTAGC
GGAGGCTAGAAGGAGAGAGATGGGTGCGAGAGCGTCAGTATTAAGCGGGGGAGAATTAGATCGCGATGGG
AAAAAATTCGGTTAAGGCCAGGGGGAAAGAAAAAATATAAATTAAAACATATAGTATGGGCAAGCAGGGA
GCTAGAACGATTCGCAGTTAATCCTGGCCTGTTAGAAACATCAGAAGGCTGTAGACAAATACTGGGACAG
CTACAACCATCCCTTCAGACAGGATCAGAAGAACTTAGATCATTATATAATACAGTAGCAACCCTCTATT
GTGTGCATCAAAGGATAGAGATAAAAGACACCAAGGAAGCTTTAGACAAGATAGAGGAAGAGCAAAACAA
AAGTAAGACCACCGCACAGCAAGCGGCCGGCCGCTGATCTTCAGACCTGGAGGAGGAGATATGAGGGACA
ATTGGAGAAGTGAATTATATAAATATAAAGTAGTAAAAATTGAACCATTAGGAGTAGCACCCACCAAGGC
AAAGAGAAGAGTGGTGCAGAGAGAAAAAAGAGCAGTGGGAATAGGAGCTTTGTTCCTTGGGTTCTTGGGA
GCAGCAGGAAGCACTATGGGCGCAGCGTCAATGACGCTGACGGTACAGGCCAGACAATTATTGTCTGGTA
TAGTGCAGCAGCAGAACAATTTGCTGAGGGCTATTGAGGCGCAACAGCATCTGTTGCAACTCACAGTCTG
GGGCATCAAGCAGCTCCAGGCAAGAATCCTGGCTGTGGAAAGATACCTAAAGGATCAACAGCTCCTGGGG
ATTTGGGGTTGCTCTGGAAAACTCATTTGCACCACTGCTGTGCCTTGGAATGCTAGTTGGAGTAATAAAT
CTCTGGAACAGATTTGGAATCACACGACCTGGATGGAGTGGGACAGAGAAATTAACAATTACACAAGCTT
AATACACTCCTTAATTGAAGAATCGCAAAACCAGCAAGAAAAGAATGAACAAGAATTATTGGAATTAGAT
AAATGGGCAAGTTTGTGGAATTGGTTTAACATAACAAATTGGCTGTGGTATATAAAATTATTCATAATGA
TAGTAGGAGGCTTGGTAGGTTTAAGAATAGTTTTTGCTGTACTTTCTATAGTGAATAGAGTTAGGCAGGG
ATATTCACCATTATCGTTTCAGACCCACCTCCCAACCCCGAGGGGACCCGACAGGCCCGAAGGAATAGAA
GAAGAAGGTGGAGAGAGAGACAGAGACAGATCCATTCGATTAGTGAACGGATCTCGACGGTATCGCCTTT
AAAAGAAAAGGGGGGATTGGGGGGTACAGTGCAGGGGAAAGAATAGTAGACATAATAGCAACAGACATAC
AAACTAAAGAACTACAAAAACAAATTACAAAAATTCAAAATTTTCGGGTTTATTACAGGGACAGCAGAGA
TCCAGTTTATCGATGAGGCCCTTTCGTCTTCACTCGAGGTGCCCGTCAGTGGGCAGAGCGCACATCGCCC
ACAGTCCCCGAGAAGTTGGGGGGAGGGGTCGGCAATTGAACCGGTGCCTAGAGAAGGTGGCGCGGGGTAA
ACTGGGAAAGTGATGTCGTGTACTGGCTCCGCCTTTTTCCCGAGGGTGGGGGAGAACCGTATATAAGTGC
AGTAGTCGCCGTGAACGTTCTTTTTCGCAACGGGTTTGCCGCCAGAACACAGGTAAGTGCCGTGTGTGGT
TCCCGCGGGCCTGGCCTCTTTACGGGTTATGGCCCTTGCGTGCCTTGAATTACTTCCACCTGGCTGCAGT
ACGTGATTCTTGATCCCGAGCTTCGGGTTGGAAGTGGGTGGGAGAGTTCGAGGCCTTGCGCTTAAGGAGC
CCCTTCGCCTCGTGCTTGAGTTGAGGCCTGGCCTGGGCGCTGGGGCCGCCGCGTGCGAATCTGGTGGCAC
CTTCGCGCCTGTCTCGCTGCTTTCGATAAGTCTCTAGCCATTTAAAATTTTTGATGACCTGCTGCGACGC
TTTTTTTCTGGCAAGATAGTCTTGTAAATGCGGGCCAAGATCTGCACACTGGTATTTCGGTTTTTGGGGC
CGCGGGCGGCGACGGGGCCCGTGCGTCCCAGCGCACATGTTCGGCGAGGCGGGGCCTGCGAGCGCGGCCA
CCGAGAATCGGACGGGGGTAGTCTCAAGCTGGCCGGCCTGCTCTGGTGCCTGGCCTCGCGCCGCCGTGTA
TCGCCCCGCCCTGGGCGGCAAGGCTGGCCCGGTCGGCACCAGTTGCGTGAGCGGAAAGATGGCCGCTTCC
CGGCCCTGCTGCAGGGAGCTCAAAATGGAGGACGCGGCGCTCGGGAGAGCGGGCGGGTGAGTCACCCACA
CAAAGGAAAAGGGCCTTTCCGTCCTCAGCCGTCGCTTCATGTGACTCCACGGAGTACCGGGCGCCGTCCA
GGCACCTCGATTAGTTCTCGAGCTTTTGGAGTACGTCGTCTTTAGGTTGGGGGGAGGGGTTTTATGCGAT
GGAGTTTCCCCACACTGAGTGGGTGGAGACTGAAGTTAGGCCAGCTTGGCACTTGATGTAATTCTCCTTG
GAATTTGCCCTTTTTGAGTTTGGATCTTGGTTCATTCTCAAGCCTCAGACAGTGGTTCAAAGTTTTTTTC
TTCCATTTCAGGTGTCGTGAGGATCCGCGGCCGCCACCATGACCATGACCACCATGCCAGAAAGTCTCAA
CAGCCCCGTGTCGGGCAAGGCGGTGTTTATGGAGTTTGGGCCGCCCAACCAGCAAATGTCTCCTTCTCCC
ATGTCCCACGGGCACTACTCCATGCACTGTTTACACTCGGCGGGCCATTCGCAGCCCGACGGCGCCTACA
GCTCAGCCTCGTCCTTCTCCCGACCGCTGGGCTACCCCTACGTCAACTCGGTCAGCAGCCACGCATCCAG
CCCCTACATCAGTTCGGTGCAGTCCTACCCGGGCAGCGCCAGCCTCGCCCAGAGCCGCCTGGAGGACCCA
GGGGCGGACTCGGAGAAGAGCACGGTGGTGGAAGGCGGTGAAGTGCGCTTCAATGGCAAGGGAAAAAAGA
TCCGTAAACCCAGGACGATTTATTGCAGTTTGCAGTTGCAGGCTTTGAACCGGAGGTTCCAGCAAACTCA
GTACCTAGCTCTGCCGGAGAGGGCGGAGCTCGCGGCCTCTTTGGGACTCACACAGACTCAGGTCAAGATC
TGGTTCCAAAACAAGCGATCCAAGTTCAAGAAGCTGATGAAGCAGGGTGGGGCGGCTCTGGAGGGTAGTG
CGTTGGCCAACGGTCGGGCCCTGTCTGCTGGCTCCCCACCCGTGCCGCCCGGCTGGAACCCTAACTCTTC
ATCCGGGAAGGGCTCAGGAGGAAACGCGGGCTCCTATATCCCCAGCTACACATCGTGGTACCCTTCAGCG
CACCAAGAAGCTATGCAGCAACCCCAACTTATGTGAGGCCGCGCCGGCTCTAGATCGCGAACGCGTGAAT
TCTACCGGGTAGGGGAGGCGCTTTTCCCAAGGCAGTCTGGAGCATGCGCTTTAGCAGCCCCGCTGGGCAC
TTGGCGCTACACAAGTGGCCTCTGGCCTCGCACACATTCCACATCCACCGGTAGGCGCCAACCGGCTCCG
TTCTTTGGTGGCCCCTTCGCGCCACCTTCTACTCCTCCCCTAGTCAGGAAGTTCCCCCCCGCCCCGCAGC
TCGCGTCGTGCAGGACGTGACAAATGGAAGTAGCACGTCTCACTAGTCTCGTGCAGATGGACAGCACCGC
TGAGCAATGGAAGCGGGTAGGCCTTTGGGGCAGCGGCCAATAGCAGCTTTGCTCCTTCGCTTTCTGGGCT
CAGAGGCTGGGAAGGGGTGGGTCCGGGGGCGGGCTCAGGGGCGGGCTCAGGGGCGGGGCGGGCGCCCGAA
GGTCCTCCGGAGGCCCGGCATTCTGCACGCTTCAAAAGCGCACGTCTGCCGCGCTGTTCTCCTCTTCCTC
ATCTCCGGGCCTTTCGACCTGCAGCCCAAGCTTCCTAGGACCATGATTGAACAAGATGGATTGCACGCAG
GTTCTCCGGCCGCTTGGGTGGAGAGGCTATTCGGCTATGACTGGGCACAACAGACAATCGGCTGCTCTGA
TGCCGCCGTGTTCCGGCTGTCAGCGCAGGGGCGCCCGGTTCTTTTTGTCAAGACCGACCTGTCCGGTGCC
CTGAATGAACTGCAAGACGAGGCAGCGCGGCTATCGTGGCTGGCCACGACGGGCGTTCCTTGCGCAGCTG
TGCTCGACGTTGTCACTGAAGCGGGAAGGGACTGGCTGCTATTGGGCGAAGTGCCGGGGCAGGATCTCCT
GTCATCTCACCTTGCTCCTGCCGAGAAAGTATCCATCATGGCTGATGCAATGCGGCGGCTGCATACGCTT
GATCCGGCTACCTGCCCATTCGACCACCAAGCGAAACATCGCATCGAGCGAGCACGTACTCGGATGGAAG
CCGGTCTTGTCGATCAGGATGATCTGGACGAAGAGCATCAGGGGCTCGCGCCAGCCGAACTGTTCGCCAG
GCTCAAGGCGAGCATGCCCGACGGCGAGGATCTCGTCGTGACCCATGGCGATGCCTGCTTGCCGAATATC
ATGGTGGAAAATGGCCGCTTTTCTGGATTCATCGACTGTGGCCGGCTGGGTGTGGCGGACCGCTATCAGG
ACATAGCGTTGGCTACCCGTGATATTGCTGAAGAGCTTGGCGGCGAATGGGCTGACCGCTTCCTCGTGCT
TTACGGTATCGCCGCTCCCGATTCGCAGCGCATCGCCTTCTATCGCCTTCTTGACGAGTTCTTCTGACCC
GGGCGGGGCGCGTCTGGAACAATCAACCTCTGGATTACAAAATTTGTGAAAGATTGACTGGTATTCTTAA
CTATGTTGCTCCTTTTACGCTATGTGGATACGCTGCTTTAATGCCTTTGTATCATGCTATTGCTTCCCGT
ATGGCTTTCATTTTCTCCTCCTTGTATAAATCCTGGTTGCTGTCTCTTTATGAGGAGTTGTGGCCCGTTG
TCAGGCAACGTGGCGTGGTGTGCACTGTGTTTGCTGACGCAACCCCCACTGGTTGGGGCATTGCCACCAC
CTGTCAGCTCCTTTCCGGGACTTTCGCTTTCCCCCTCCCTATTGCCACGGCGGAACTCATCGCCGCCTGC
CTTGCCCGCTGCTGGACAGGGGCTCGGCTGTTGGGCACTGACAATTCCGTGGTGTTGTCGGGGAAGCTGA
CGTCCTTTCCATGGCTGCTCGCCTGTGTTGCCACCTGGATTCTGCGCGGGACGTCCTTCTGCTACGTCCC
TTCGGCCCTCAATCCAGCGGACCTTCCTTCCCGCGGCCTGCTGCCGGCTCTGCGGCCTCTTCCGCGTCTT
CGCCTTCGCCCTCAGACGAGTCGGATCTCCCTTTGGGCCGCCTCCCCGCCTGGAATTAATTCTGCAGTCG
AGACCTAGAAAAACATGGAGCAATCACAAGTAGCAATACAGCAGCTACCAATGCTGATTGTGCCTGGCTA
GAAGCACAAGAGGAGGAGGAGGTGGGTTTTTCCAGTCACACCTCAGGTACCTTTAAGACCAATGACTTAC
AAGGCAGCTGTAGATCTTAGCCACTTTTTAAAAGAAAAGAGGGGACTGGAAGGGCTAATTCACTCCCAAC
GAAGACAAGATATCCTTGATCTGTGGATCTACCACACACAAGGCTACTTCCCTGATTAGCAGAACTACAC
ACCAGGGCCAGGGGTCAGATATCCACTGACCTTTGGATGGTGCTACAAGCTAGTACCAGTTGAGCCAGAT
AAGGTAGAAGAGGCCAATAAAGGAGAGAACACCAGCTTGTTACACCCTGTGAGCCTGCATGGGATGGATG
ACCCGGAGAGAGAAGTGTTAGAGTGGAGGTTTGACAGCCGCCTAGCATTTCATCACGTGGCCCGAGAGCT
GCATCCGGAGTACTTCAAGAACTGCTGATATCGAGCTTGCTACAAGGGACTTTCCGCTGGGGACTTTCCA
GGGAGGCGTGGCCTGGGCGGGACTGGGGAGTGGCGAGCCCTCAGATCCTGCATATAAGCAGCTGCTTTTT
GCCTGTACTGGGTCTCTCTGGTTAGACCAGATCTGAGCCTGGGAGCTCTCTGGCTAACTAGGGAACCCAC
TGCTTAAGCCTCAATAAAGCTTGCCTTGAGTGCTTCAAGTAGTGTGTGCCCGTCTGTTGTGTGACTCTGG
TAACTAGAGATCCCTCAGACCCTTTTAGTCAGTGTGGAAAATCTCTAGCAGTAGTAGTTCATGTCATCTT
ATTATTCAGTATTTATAACTTGCAAAGAAATGAATATCAGAGAGTGAGAGGCCTTGACATTGCTAGCGTT
TTACCGTCGACCTCTAGCTAGAGCTTGGCGTAATCATGGTCATAGCTGTTTCCTGTGTGAAATTGTTATC
CGCTCACAATTCCACACAACATACGAGCCGGAAGCATAAAGTGTAAAGCCTGGGGTGCCTAATGAGTGAG
CTAACTCACATTAATTGCGTTGCGCTCACTGCCCGCTTTCCAGTCGGGAAACCTGTCGTGCCAGCTGCAT
TAATGAATCGGCCAACGCGCGGGGAGAGGCGGTTTGCGTATTGGGCGCTCTTCCGCTTCCTCGCTCACTG
ACTCGCTGCGCTCGGTCGTTCGGCTGCGGCGAGCGGTATCAGCTCACTCAAAGGCGGTAATACGGTTATC
CACAGAATCAGGGGATAACGCAGGAAAGAACATGTGAGCAAAAGGCCAGCAAAAGGCCAGGAACCGTAAA
AAGGCCGCGTTGCTGGCGTTTTTCCATAGGCTCCGCCCCCCTGACGAGCATCACAAAAATCGACGCTCAA
GTCAGAGGTGGCGAAACCCGACAGGACTATAAAGATACCAGGCGTTTCCCCCTGGAAGCTCCCTCGTGCG
CTCTCCTGTTCCGACCCTGCCGCTTACCGGATACCTGTCCGCCTTTCTCCCTTCGGGAAGCGTGGCGCTT
TCTCATAGCTCACGCTGTAGGTATCTCAGTTCGGTGTAGGTCGTTCGCTCCAAGCTGGGCTGTGTGCACG
AACCCCCCGTTCAGCCCGACCGCTGCGCCTTATCCGGTAACTATCGTCTTGAGTCCAACCCGGTAAGACA
CGACTTATCGCCACTGGCAGCAGCCACTGGTAACAGGATTAGCAGAGCGAGGTATGTAGGCGGTGCTACA
GAGTTCTTGAAGTGGTGGCCTAACTACGGCTACACTAGAAGAACAGTATTTGGTATCTGCGCTCTGCTGA
AGCCAGTTACCTTCGGAAAAAGAGTTGGTAGCTCTTGATCCGGCAAACAAACCACCGCTGGTAGCGGTTT
TTTTGTTTGCAAGCAGCAGATTACGCGCAGAAAAAAAGGATCTCAAGAAGATCCTTTGATCTTTTCTACG
GGGTCTGACGCTCAGTGGAACGAAAACTCACGTTAAGGGATTTTGGTCATGAGATTATCAAAAAGGATCT
TCACCTAGATCCTTTTAAATTAAAAATGAAGTTTTAAATCAATCTAAAGTATATATGAGTAAACTTGGTC
TGACAGTTACCAATGCTTAATCAGTGAGGCACCTATCTCAGCGATCTGTCTATTTCGTTCATCCATAGTT
GCCTGACTCCCCGTCGTGTAGATAACTACGATACGGGAGGGCTTACCATCTGGCCCCAGTGCTGCAATGA
TACCGCGAGACCCACGCTCACCGGCTCCAGATTTATCAGCAATAAACCAGCCAGCCGGAAGGGCCGAGCG
CAGAAGTGGTCCTGCAACTTTATCCGCCTCCATCCAGTCTATTAATTGTTGCCGGGAAGCTAGAGTAAGT
AGTTCGCCAGTTAATAGTTTGCGCAACGTTGTTGCCATTGCTACAGGCATCGTGGTGTCACGCTCGTCGT
TTGGTATGGCTTCATTCAGCTCCGGTTCCCAACGATCAAGGCGAGTTACATGATCCCCCATGTTGTGCAA
AAAAGCGGTTAGCTCCTTCGGTCCTCCGATCGTTGTCAGAAGTAAGTTGGCCGCAGTGTTATCACTCATG
GTTATGGCAGCACTGCATAATTCTCTTACTGTCATGCCATCCGTAAGATGCTTTTCTGTGACTGGTGAGT
ACTCAACCAAGTCATTCTGAGAATAGTGTATGCGGCGACCGAGTTGCTCTTGCCCGGCGTCAATACGGGA
TAATACCGCGCCACATAGCAGAACTTTAAAAGTGCTCATCATTGGAAAACGTTCTTCGGGGCGAAAACTC
TCAAGGATCTTACCGCTGTTGAGATCCAGTTCGATGTAACCCACTCGTGCACCCAACTGATCTTCAGCAT
CTTTTACTTTCACCAGCGTTTCTGGGTGAGCAAAAACAGGAAGGCAAAATGCCGCAAAAAAGGGAATAAG
GGCGACACGGAAATGTTGAATACTCATACTCTTCCTTTTTCAATATTATTGAAGCATTTATCAGGGTTAT
TGTCTCATGAGCGGATACATATTTGAATGTATTTAGAAAAATAAACAAATAGGGGTTCCGCGCACATTTC
CCCGAAAAGTGCCACCTGACGTCGACGGATCGGGAGATCAACTTGTTTATTGCAGCTTATAATGGTTACA
AATAAAGCAATAGCATCACAAATTTCACAAATAAAGCATTTTTTTCACTGCATTCTAGTTGTGGTTTGTC
CAAACTCATCAATGTATCTTATCATGTCTGGATCAACTGGATAACTCAAGCTAACCAAAATCATCCCAAA
CTTCCCACCCCATACCCTATTACCACTGCCAATTACCTAGTGGTTTCATTTACTCTAAACCTGTGATTCC
TCTGAATTATTTTCATTTTAAAGAAATTGTATTTGTTAAATATGTACTACAAACTTAGTAGTTTTTAAAG
AAATTGTATTTGTTAAATATGTACTACAAACTTAGTAGT
