>Addgene plasmid #60859 | phDLX1-N174 | addgene partial sequence | sequence record 100206 | Neo-R 5'-GCCCAGTCATAGCCGAATAG-3'
GGCCGGAGAACCTGCGTGCAATCCATCTTGTTCAATCATGGTCCTAGGAAGCTTGGGCTGCAGGTCGAAA
GGCCCGGAGATGAGGAAGAGGAGAACAGCGCGGCAGACGTGCGCTTTTGAAGCGTGCAGAATGCCGGGCC
TCCGGAGGACCTTCGGGCGCCCGCCCCGCCCCTGAGCCCGCCCCTGAGCCCGCCCCCGGACCCACCCCTT
CCCAGCCTCTGAGCCCAGAAAGCGAAGGAGCAAAGCTGCTATTGGCCGCTGCCCCAAAGGCCTACCCGCT
TCCATTGCTCAGCGGTGCTGTCCATCTGCACGAGACTAGTGAGACGTGCTACTTCCATTTGTCACGTCCT
GCACGACGCGAGCTGCGGGGCGGGGGGGAACTTCCTGACTAGGGGAGGAGTAGAAGGTGGCGCGAAGGGG
CCACCAAAGAACGGAGCCGGTTGGCGCCTACCGGTGGATGTGGAATGTGTGCGAGGCCAGAGGCCACTTG
TGTAGCGCCAAGTGCCCAGCGGGGCTGCTAAAGCGCATGCTCCAGACTGCCTTGGGAAAAGCGCCTCCCC
TACCCGGTAGAATTCACGCGTTCGCGATCTAGAGCCGGCGCGGCCTCACATAAGTTGGGGTTGCTGCATA
GCTTCTTGGTGCGCTGAAGGGTACCACGATGTGTAGCTGGGGATATAGGAGCCCGCGTTTCCTCCTGAGC
CCTTCCCGGATGAAGAGTTAGGGTTCCAGCCGGGCGGCACGGGTGGGGAGCCAGCAGACAGG
