>Addgene plasmid #60859 | phDLX1-N174 | addgene partial sequence | sequence record 100207 | EF1a-F 5'-TCAAGCCTCAGACAGTGGTTC-3'
TTTCAGGTGTCGTGAGGATCCGCGGCCGCCACCATGACCATGACCACCATGCCAGAAAGTCTCAACAGCC
CCGTGTCGGGCAAGGCGGTGTTTATGGAGTTTGGGCCGCCCAACCAGCAAATGTCTCCTTCTCCCATGTC
CCACGGGCACTACTCCATGCACTGTTTACACTCGGCGGGCCATTCGCAGCCCGACGGCGCCTACAGCTCA
GCCTCGTCCTTCTCCCGACCGCTGGGCTACCCCTACGTCAACTCGGTCAGCAGCCACGCATCCAGCCCCT
ACATCAGTTCGGTGCAGTCCTACCCGGGCAGCGCCAGCCTCGCCCAGAGCCGCCTGGAGGACCCAGGGGC
GGACTCGGAGAAGAGCACGGTGGTGGAAGGCGGTGAAGTGCGCTTCAATGGCAAGGGAAAAAAGATCCGT
AAACCCAGGACGATTTATTGCAGTTTGCAGTTGCAGGCTTTGAACCGGAGGTTCCAGCAAACTCAGTACC
TAGCTCTGCCGGAGAGGGCGGAGCTCGCGGCCTCTTTGGGACTCACACAGACTCAGGTCAAGATCTGGTT
CCAAAACAAGCGATCCAAGTTCAAGAAGCTGATGAAGCAGGGTGGGGCGGCTCTGGAGGGTAGTGCGTTG
GCCAACGGTCGGGCCCTGTCTGCTGGCTCCCCACCCGTGCCGCCCGGCTGGAACCCTAACTCTTCATCCG
GGAAGGGCTCAGGAGGAAACGCGGGCTCCTATATCCCCAGCTACACATCGTGGTACCCTTCAGCGCACCA
AGAAGCTATGCAGCAACCCCAACTTATGTGAGGCCGCGCCGGCTCTAGATCGCGAACGCGTGAATTCTAC
CGGGTAGGGGAGGCGCTTTTCCCAAGGCAGTCTGGAGCATGCGCTTTAGCAGCCC
